>Addgene plasmid #39800 | Torso EcoRI-EcoRI in pBSK | addgene partial sequence | sequence record 54470 | M13pUC-rev 5'-AGCGGATAACAATTTCACACAGG-3'
AGCTCGAAATTAACCCTCACTAAAGGGAACAAAAGCTGGAGCTCCACCGCGGTGGCGGCCGCTCTAGAAC
TAGTGGATCCCCCGGGCTGCAGGAATTCATGTGCTCAGGCAATTTGTTCTGGCCTTCGATGATCATGGAA
AGTATCTCATCCTTAAAAATCTGATGGGGACATTGCAGCACGGCGGACTAATGGGCTACCTCGGAGGGAT
GTACAAGGACCTTGTTGACAAGGCGCTAGGGCAATCTGGTCCCATGCCGGAAGTTTATAGCGGAAAGCTC
TTCCGCGAGATGTTGCTGCTCTGCGTCTGTGTGCTGCCCCATGACGTGAAATCCGATCTTCTTCTGCACT
CCGATCGCCTGTGTCATGCTCTGAATATCCTACGCTACTTTGCGGCAAGAGACAAGAATGATGTGACTGG
CTTCTGGCAGGCTCTGCCGGAAATTGAAAAGGAATTGCTGGACCCACTGGGAACAGCGCTTAACTTTTCG
ATGGCCCATTACAAGGCGTACAAGGAGCGCGTCGAAAAGGGTCAGAGTGCTTCGGATGATGAACTAATGC
AGCGCCAACTCAACATGCTCGCCGTCAACATAAGCAATAGCGGAATGGCTGGCGGCGACGCGGAGAGCAA
GCTGCCCGACATTGGACGGCAGGAGAAGCTCGATGTGCTGGCCAGTTCCATTACCAGCTTGGAAACGCTA
CAATCCTTATATCTGCGCGCCAGAGAGATCATCGAACAGTCCGCTCGCCTGCGACGGGTTGCCAATCCAT
CAGATGCTTAGCTTGTACTTTGTCCACAATGAAA
